>Addgene plasmid #29395 | pTH364-SUP45-Y410F | addgene partial sequence | sequence record 34733 | 29395 with M13R
CCTCACTAAAGGGAACAAAAGCTGGTACCGGGCCCCCCCTCGAGGTCGACGGTATCGATAAGCTTATCGA
TACCGTCGAGGCTTTTGAAGAGAAACTCTCCTTTCACTGTATTTTCTACGTAATATACACGGTCCTCTAA
ACCCACTATGTACTTTCAACAAAGGAATTAGCTCAATATAGAGCAAAAGGTTTACCAAGTATATATTATA
TTGTACAAAAAATTAAAAGCGAATTTAATTTAAATCTGGCATCTAGTGATTAAATTCTTTTTGATTCGAT
TTTTTTCTCCCCCTTTTATTTATTTAAATGAAATCATAGTCGGATCCTTCATCTTCGTCATAATATTCAT
CCTCAGATTCATCAACTAGTTGTTCAAAATTAACTTTAAAACGCAGCATGGCACCAATACCACCAAAACC
TGTGACAAATTGGGCACCTTCTGAAGATTTGTCTGTGATGAATTCCAAGGTAGCACCGAAGTTTTTGTAG
TTAGCTGCTAGCCATTCAATTAAAGGTTCTTCGGAGACAACGTCCATTTCTTGGCCGGTAGCTTTGTCAA
TAGCAAACGACTTGTCCTTGGCTTCTGGTTCAGCGAATTTTATAACCTCATTATCCTCGGCATCTTTAAA
TGTATATCTGATAGTTTCCAAATTTTCGAAAACAATTAATTTTTCGACTGCACCTAAATCCAATGCCTTT
AAAGTATCATCTATACCATAACAGAATTTACCAGTGTCCTGGGAAATTTCGTCAAAATATGCCTCCAATA
ATTTCTTTTCTTGAACATACTTGACATTGGCCAACGCTTCGGCAGAAAGTTCGATAGCCTGGTTGAAACC
GTTTTCACCACCATAAGAAACATCCACGATGGAAATAACCTTACATGCTAGTCTTGGATCG
