[The description below was written by a language model from this plasmid's Addgene catalogue record.]
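Description:
pTH364-SUP45-Y410F is a yeast expression plasmid built on the pRS315 backbone, a yeast–E. coli shuttle vector. It is selected in budding yeast through the LEU2 auxotrophic marker, which allows growth of leu2 strains without leucine. In bacteria it is propagated under ampicillin selection, and the record lists it as low copy. pRS315 is generally known as a centromeric (CEN/ARS) vector that is kept at roughly single-copy levels in yeast. No feature table is supplied, however, so the origins and other backbone elements are not individually documented here.

The insert is a roughly 3 kb genomic fragment of the Saccharomyces cerevisiae SUP45 gene, cloned between XbaI and HindIII sites that both remain intact. SUP45 encodes eukaryotic translation release factor 1 (eRF1), the protein that recognises stop codons and triggers release of the finished polypeptide. The fragment includes 1432 bp upstream of the start codon and 241 bp downstream of the stop codon. Expression is therefore presumably driven by the gene's own promoter and ended by its native 3′ region, rather than by a heterologous promoter. No epitope tags or reporters are recorded.

The coding sequence carries a Y410F substitution, replacing tyrosine 410 with phenylalanine. Near-native expression from a low-copy plasmid suits the construct to supplying a mutant eRF1 allele in yeast. According to the associated publication title, such alleles were used to examine decoding accuracy in eRF1 mutants and how it correlates with pleiotropic quantitative traits.
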