Addgene plasmid #29395: pTH364-SUP45-Y410F
Depositing lab: Tobias von der Haar. Depositing organization: London and South East University Group (LASE). Publication: Decoding accuracy in eRF1 mutants and its correlation with pleiotropic quantitative traits in yeast. Merritt GH, Naemi WR, Mugnier P, Webb HM, Tuite MF, von der Haar T. Nucleic Acids Res. 2010 Sep . 38(16):5479-92. 10.1093/nar/gkq338 PubMed 20444877.
Backbone
  Vector backbone: pRS315
  Backbone size w/o insert (bp): 5976
  Vector type: Yeast Expression
  Selectable markers: LEU2
Growth in bacteria
  Bacterial resistance: Ampicillin, 100 μg/mL
  Growth temperature: 37°C
  Growth strain: DH5alpha
  Copy number: Low Copy
Gene/Insert
  Gene/Insert name: SUP45 gene encoding translation release factor 1 from S. cerevisiae (alt name: eRF1)
  Species: S. cerevisiae (budding yeast)
  Insert size (bp): 2984
  Mutation: Y410F mutant gene including genomic sequence 1432 bp upstream of AUG and 241 bp downstream of stop codon.
  GenBank ID: NM_001178491
  Entrez Gene: SUP45 (a.k.a. YBR143C, SAL4, SUP1, SUP47)
  Cloning method: Restriction Enzyme; 5′ cloning site XbaI (not destroyed); 3′ cloning site HindIII (not destroyed)
  Sequencing primers: 5′ n/a
Terms and licenses: Academic/Nonprofit Terms; Industry Terms: Not Available to Industry
How to cite: pTH364-SUP45-Y410F was a gift from Tobias von der Haar (Addgene plasmid # 29395 ; http://n2t.net/addgene:29395 ; RRID:Addgene_29395)
